>Addgene plasmid #213026 | pMT646 human L1 ORF2p-3xFlag (ORFeus-Hs, CMV promoter) in pCEP4 Puro | addgene full sequence | sequence record 422069 | Addgene NGS Result
GTTGACATTGATTATTGACTAGTTATTAATAGTAATCAATTACGGGGTCATTAGTTCATAGCCCATATAT
GGAGTTCCGCGTTACATAACTTACGGTAAATGGCCCGCCTGGCTGACCGCCCAACGACCCCCGCCCATTG
ACGTCAATAATGACGTATGTTCCCATAGTAACGCCAATAGGGACTTTCCATTGACGTCAATGGGTGGAGT
ATTTACGGTAAACTGCCCACTTGGCAGTACATCAAGTGTATCATATGCCAAGTCCGCCCCCTATTGACGT
CAATGACGGTAAATGGCCCGCCTGGCATTATGCCCAGTACATGACCTTACGGGACTTTCCTACTTGGCAG
TACATCTACGTATTAGTCATCGCTATTACCATGGTGATGCGGTTTTGGCAGTACACCAATGGGCGTGGAT
AGCGGTTTGACTCACGGGGATTTCCAAGTCTCCACCCCATTGACGTCAATGGGAGTTTGTTTTGGCACCA
AAATCAACGGGACTTTCCAAAATGTCGTAATAACCCCGCCCCGTTGACGCAAATGGGCGGTAGGCGTGTA
CGGTGGGAGGTCTATATAAGCAGAGCTCGTTTAGTGAACCGTCAGATCTCTAGAAGCTGGGTACCAGCTG
CTAGCAAGCTTGCTAGCGGCCGCGTTTAAACTTAATTAAGCCACCATGGGCAAGAAGCAGAACCGCAAGA
CCGGCAACAGCAAGACCCAGAGCGCCAGCCCCCCCCCCAAGGAGCGCAGCAGCAGCCCCGCCACCGAGCA
GAGCTGGATGGAGAACGACTTCGACGAGCTGCGCGAGGAGGGCTTCCGCCGCAGCAACTACAGCGAGCTG
CGCGAGGACATCCAGACCAAGGGCAAGGAGGTGGAGAACTTCGAGAAGAACCTGGAGGAGTGCATCACCC
GCATCACCAACACCGAGAAGTGCCTGAAGGAGCTGATGGAGCTGAAGACCAAGGCCCGCGAGCTGCGCGA
GGAGTGCCGCAGCCTGCGCAGCCGCTGCGACCAATTGGAGGAGCGCGTGAGCGCCATGGAGGACGAGATG
AACGAGATGAAGCGCGAGGGCAAGTTCCGCGAGAAGCGCATCAAGCGCAACGAGCAGAGCCTGCAGGAGA
TCTGGGACTACGTGAAGCGCCCCAACCTGCGCCTGATCGGCGTGCCCGAGAGCGACGTGGAGAACGGCAC
CAAGCTGGAGAACACCCTGCAGGACATCATCCAGGAGAACTTCCCCAACCTGGCCCGCCAGGCCAACGTG
CAGATCCAGGAGATCCAGCGCACCCCCCAGCGCTACAGCAGCCGCCGCGCCACCCCCCGCCACATCATCG
TGCGCTTCACCAAGGTGGAGATGAAGGAGAAGATGCTGCGCGCCGCCCGCGAGAAGGGCCGCGTGACCCT
GAAGGGCAAGCCCATCCGTCTCACCGCCGACCTGAGCGCCGAGACCCTGCAGGCCCGCCGCGAGTGGGGC
CCCATCTTCAACATCCTGAAGGAGAAGAACTTCCAGCCCCGCATCAGCTACCCCGCCAAGCTGAGCTTCA
TCAGCGAGGGCGAGATCAAGTACTTCATCGACAAGCAGATGCTGCGCGACTTCGTGACCACCCGCCCCGC
CCTGAAGGAGCTGCTGAAGGAGGCCCTGAACATGGAGCGCAACAACCGCTACCAGCCCCTGCAGAACCAC
GCCAAGATGTAAAGACCATCGAGACTAGGAAGAAACTGCATCAACTAATGAGCAAAATCAGGCGCGCCCA
TCATAATGACCGGCAGCAACAGCCACATCACCATCCTGACCCTGAACATCAACGGCCTGAACAGCGCCAT
CAAGCGCCACCGCCTGGCCAGCTGGATCAAGAGCCAGGACCCCAGCGTGTGCTGCATCCAGGAGACCCAC
CTGACCTGCCGCGACACCCACCGCCTGAAGATCAAGGGCTGGCGCAAGATCTACCAGGCCAACGGCAAGC
AGAAGAAGGCCGGCGTGGCCATCCTGGTGAGCGACAAGACCGACTTCAAGCCCACCAAGATCAAGCGCGA
CAAGGAGGGCCACTACATCATGGTGAAGGGCAGCATCCAGCAGGAGGAGCTGACCATCCTGAACATCTAC
GCCCCCAACACCGGTGCCCCCCGCTTCATCAAGCAGGTGCTGAGCGACCTGCAGCGCGACCTGGACAGCC
ACACCCTGATCATGGGCGACTTCAACACCCCCCTGAGCACCCTGGACCGCAGCACCCGCCAGAAGGTGAA
CAAGGACACCCAGGAGCTGAACAGCGCCCTGCACCAGGCCGACCTGATCGACATCTACCGCACCCTGCAC
CCCAAGAGCACCGAGTACACCTTCTTCAGCGCCCCCCACCACACCTACAGCAAGATCGACCACATCGTGG
GCAGCAAGGCCCTGCTGAGCAAGTGCAAGCGCACCGAGATCATCACCAACTACCTGAGCGACCACAGCGC
CATCAAGCTGGAGCTGCGCATCAAGAACCTGACCCAGAGCCGCAGCACCACCTGGAAGCTGAACAACCTG
CTGCTGAACGACTACTGGGTGCACAACGAGATGAAGGCCGAGATCAAGATGTTCTTCGAAACCAACGAGA
ACAAGGACACCACCTACCAGAACCTGTGGGACGCCTTCAAGGCCGTGTGCCGCGGCAAGTTCATCGCCCT
GAACGCCTACAAGCGCAAGCAGGAGCGCAGCAAGATCGACACCCTGACCAGCCAGCTGAAGGAGCTGGAG
AAGCAGGAGCAGACCCACAGCAAGGCCAGCCGCCGCCAGGAGATCACCAAGATCCGCGCCGAGCTGAAGG
AGATCGAGACCCAGAAGACCCTGCAGAAGATCAACGAGTCGCGAAGCTGGTTCTTCGAGCGCATCAACAA
GATCGACCGCCCCCTGGCCCGCCTGATCAAGAAGAAGCGCGAGAAGAACCAGATCGACACCATCAAGAAC
GACAAGGGCGACATCACCACCGACCCCACCGAGATCCAGACCACCATCCGCGAGTACTACAAGCACCTGT
ACGCCAACAAGCTGGAGAACCTGGAGGAGATGGACACCTTCCTGGACACCTACACCCTGCCCCGCCTGAA
CCAGGAGGAGGTGGAGAGCCTGAACCGCCCCATCACCGGCAGCGAGATCGTGGCCATCATCAACAGCCTG
CCCACCAAGAAGAGCCCCGGCCCCGACGGCTTCACCGCCGAGTTCTACCAGCGCTACAAGGAGGAGCTGG
TGCCCTTCCTGCTGAAGCTGTTCCAAAGCATCGAGAAGGAGGGCATCCTGCCCAACAGCTTCTACGAGGC
CAGCATCATCCTGATCCCCAAGCCCGGCCGCGACACCACCAAGAAGGAGAACTTCCGCCCCATCAGCCTG
ATGAACATCGACGCCAAGATCCTGAACAAGATCCTGGCCAACCGCATCCAGCAGCACATCAAGAAGCTGA
TCCACCACGACCAGGTGGGCTTCATCCCCGGGATGCAGGGCTGGTTCAACATCCGCAAGAGCATCAACGT
GATCCAGCACATCAACCGCGCCAAGGACAAGAACCACATGATCATCAGCATCGACGCCGAGAAGGCCTTC
GACAAGATCCAGCAGCCCTTCATGCTGAAGACCCTGAACAAGCTGGGCATCGACGGCACCTACTTCAAGA
TCATCCGCGCCATCTACGACAAGCCCACCGCCAACATCATCCTGAACGGCCAGAAGCTGGAGGCCTTCCC
CCTGAAGACCGGCACGCGTCAGGGCTGCCCCCTGAGCCCCCTGCTGTTCAACATCGTGCTGGAGGTGCTG
GCCCGCGCCATCCGCCAGGAGAAGGAGATCAAGGGCATCCAGCTGGGCAAGGAGGAGGTGAAGCTGAGCC
TGTTCGCCGACGACATGATCGTGTACCTGGAGAACCCCATCGTGAGCGCCCAGAACCTGCTGAAGCTGAT
CAGCAACTTCAGCAAGGTGAGCGGCTACAAGATCAACGTGCAGAAGAGCCAGGCCTTCCTGTACACCAAC
AACCGCCAGACCGAGAGCCAGATCATGGGCGAGCTGCCCTTCACCATCGCTAGCAAGCGCATCAAGTACC
TGGGCATCCAGCTGACCCGCGACGTGAAGGACCTGTTCAAGGAGAACTACAAGCCCCTGCTGAAGGAGAT
CAAGGAGGAGACCAACAAGTGGAAGAACATCCCCTGCAGCTGGGTGGGCCGCATCAACATCGTGAAGATG
GCCATCCTGCCCAAGGTGATCTACCGCTTCAACGCCATCCCCATCAAGCTGCCCATGACCTTCTTCACCG
AGCTGGAGAAGACCACCCTGAAGTTCATCTGGAACCAGAAGCGCGCCCGCATCGCCAAGAGCATCCTGAG
CCAGAAGAACAAGGCCGGCGGCATCACCCTGCCCGACTTCAAGCTGTACTACAAGGCCACCGTGACCAAG
ACCGCCTGGTACTGGTACCAGAACCGCGATATCGACCAGTGGAACCGCACCGAGCCCAGCGAGATCATGC
CCCACATCTACAACTACCTGATCTTCGACAAGCCCGAGAAGAACAAGCAGTGGGGCAAGGACAGCCTGTT
CAACAAGTGGTGCTGGGAGAACTGGCTGGCCATCTGCCGCAAGCTGAAGCTGGACCCCTTCCTGACCCCC
TACACCAAGATCAACAGCCGCTGGATCAAGGACCTGAACGTGAAGCCCAAGACCATCAAGACCCTGGAGG
AGAACCTGGGCATCACCATCCAGGACATCGGCGTGGGCAAGGACTTCATGAGCAAGACCCCCAAGGCCAT
GGCCACCAAGGACAAGATCGACAAGTGGGACCTGATCAAGCTGAAGAGCTTCTGCACCGCCAAGGAGACC
ACCATCCGCGTGAACCGCCAGCCCACCACCTGGGAGAAGATCTTCGCCACCTACAGCAGCGACAAGGGCC
TGATCAGCCGCATCTACAACGAGCTGAAGCAGATCTACAAGAAGAAGACCAACAACCCCATCAAGAAGTG
GGCCAAGGACATGAACCGCCACTTCAGCAAGGAGGACATCTACGCCGCCAAGAAGCATATGAAGAAGTGC
AGCAGCAGCCTGGCCATCCGCGAGATGCAGATCAAGACCACCATGCGCTACCACCTGACCCCCGTGCGCA
TGGCCATCATCAAGAAGAGCGGCAACAACCGCTGCTGGCGCGGCTGCGGCGAGATCGGCACCCTGCTGCA
CTGCTGGTGGGACTGCAAGCTGGTGCAGCCCCTGTGGAAGAGCGTGTGGCGCTTCCTGCGCGACCTGGAG
CTGGAGATCCCCTTCGACCCCGCCATCCCCCTGCTGGGCATCTACCCCAACGAGTACAAGAGCTGCTGCT
ACAAGGACACCTGCACCCGCATGTTCATCGCCGCCCTGTTCACCATCGCCAAGACCTGGAACCAGCCCAA
GTGCCCCACCATGATCGATTGGATCAAGAAGATGTGGCACATCTACACCATGGAGTACTACGCCGCCATC
AAGAACGACGAGTTCATCAGCTTCGTGGGCACCTGGATGAAGCTGGAGACCATCATCCTGAGCAAGCTGA
GCCAGGAGCAGAAGACCAAGCACCGCATCTTCAGCCTGATCGGCGGCAACGGCGGCGGCAGCGGCGGCGG
CAGCCTGGAAGTTCTGTTCCAGGGGCCCGACTACAAAGACCATGACGGTGATTATAAAGATCATGACATC
GATTACAAGGATGACGATGACAAGTAGACAATGAGATCACATGGACACAGGAAGGGGAATATCACACTCT
GGGGACTGTGGTGGGGTCGGGGGAGGGGGGAGGGATAGCATTGGGAGATATACCTAATGCTAGATGACAC
ATTAGTGGGTGCAGCGCACCAGCATGGCACATGTATACATATGTAACTAACCTGCACAATGTGCACATGT
ACCCTAAAACTTAGAGTATAATGGATCCAGACATGATAAGATACATTGATGAGTTTGGACAAACCACAAC
TAGAATGCAGTGAAAAAAATGCTTTATTTGTGAAATTTGTGATGCTATTGCTTTATTTGTAACCATTATA
AGCTGCAATAAACAAGTTAACAACAACAATTGCATTCATTTTATGTTTCAGGTTCAGGGGGAGGTGTGGG
AGGTTTTTTAAAGCAAGTAAAACCTCTACAAATGTGGTATGGCTGATTATGATCCGGCTGCCTCGCGCGT
TTCGGTGATGACGGTGAAAACCTCTGACACATGCAGCTCCCGGAGACGGTCACAGCTTGTCTGTAAGCGG
ATGCCGGGAGCAGACAAGCCCGTCAGGGCGCGTCAGCGGGTGTTGGCGGGTGTCGGGGCGCAGCCATGAG
GTCGATCGACTCTAGAGGATCGATCCCCGCCCCGGACGAACTAAACCTGACTACGACATCTCTGCCCCTT
CTTCGCGGGGCAGTGCATGTAATCCCTTCAGTTGGTTGGTACAACTTGCCAACTGGGCCCTGTTCCACAT
GTGACACGGGGGGGGACCAAACACAAAGGGGTTCTCTGACTGTAGTTGACATCCTTATAAATGGATGTGC
ACATTTGCCAACACTGAGTGGCTTTCATCCTGGAGCAGACTTTGCAGTCTGTGGACTGCAACACAACATT
GCCTTTATGTGTAACTCTTGGCTGAAGCTCTTACACCAATGCTGGGGGACATGTACCTCCCAGGGGCCCA
GGAAGACTACGGGAGGCTACACCAACGTCAATCAGAGGGGCCTGTGTAGCTACCGATAAGCGGACCCTCA
AGAGGGCATTAGCAATAGTGTTTATAAGGCCCCCTTGTTAACCCTAAACGGGTAGCATATGCTTCCCGGG
TAGTAGTATATACTATCCAGACTAACCCTAATTCAATAGCATATGTTACCCAACGGGAAGCATATGCTAT
CGAATTAGGGTTAGTAAAAGGGTCCTAAGGAACAGCGATATCTCCCACCCCATGAGCTGTCACGGTTTTA
TTTACATGGGGTCAGGATTCCACGAGGGTAGTGAACCATTTTAGTCACAAGGGCAGTGGCTGAAGATCAA
GGAGCGGGCAGTGAACTCTCCTGAATCTTCGCCTGCTTCTTCATTCTCCTTCGTTTAGCTAATAGAATAA
CTGCTGAGTTGTGAACAGTAAGGTGTATGTGAGGTGCTCGAAAACAAGGTTTCAGGTGACGCCCCCAGAA
TAAAATTTGGACGGGGGGTTCAGTGGTGGCATTGTGCTATGACACCAATATAACCCTCACAAACCCCTTG
GGCAATAAATACTAGTGTAGGAATGAAACATTCTGAATATCTTTAACAATAGAAATCCATGGGGTGGGGA
CAAGCCGTAAAGACTGGATGTCCATCTCACACGAATTTATGGCTATGGGCAACACATAATCCTAGTGCAA
TATGATACTGGGGTTATTAAGATGTGTCCCAGGCAGGGACCAAGACAGGTGAACCATGTTGTTACACTCT
ATTTGTAACAAGGGGAAAGAGAGTGGACGCCGACAGCAGCGGACTCCACTGGTTGTCTCTAACACCCCCG
AAAATTAAACGGGGCTCCACGCCAATGGGGCCCATAAACAAAGACAAGTGGCCACTCTTTTTTTTGAAAT
TGTGGAGTGGGGGCACGCGTCAGCCCCCACACGCCGCCCTGCGGTTTTGGACTGTAAAATAAGGGTGTAA
TAACTTGGCTGATTGTAACCCCGCTAACCACTGCGGTCAAACCACTTGCCCACAAAACCACTAATGGCAC
CCCGGGGAATACCTGCATAAGTAGGTGGGCGGGCCAAGATAGGGGCGCGATTGCTGCGATCTGGAGGACA
AATTACACACACTTGCGCCTGAGCGCCAAGCACAGGGTTGTTGGTCCTCATATTCACGAGGTCGCTGAGA
GCACGGTGGGCTAATGTTGCCATGGGTAGCATATACTACCCAAATATCTGGATAGCATATGCTATCCTAA
TCTATATCTGGGTAGCATAGGCTATCCTAATCTATATCTGGGTAGCATATGCTATCCTAATCTATATCTG
GGTAGTATATGCTATCCTAATTTATATCTGGGTAGCATAGGCTATCCTAATCTATATCTGGGTAGCATAT
GCTATCCTAATCTATATCTGGGTAGTATATGCTATCCTAATCTGTATCCGGGTAGCATATGCTATCCTAA
TAGAGATTAGGGTAGTATATGCTATCCTAATTTATATCTGGGTAGCATATACTACCCAAATATCTGGATA
GCATATGCTATCCTAATCTATATCTGGGTAGCATATGCTATCCTAATCTATATCTGGGTAGCATAGGCTA
TCCTAATCTATATCTGGGTAGCATATGCTATCCTAATCTATATCTGGGTAGTATATGCTATCCTAATTTA
TATCTGGGTAGCATAGGCTATCCTAATCTATATCTGGGTAGCATATGCTATCCTAATCTATATCTGGGTA
GTATATGCTATCCTAATCTGTATCCGGGTAGCATATGCTATCCTCATGCATATACAGTCAGCATATGATA
CCCAGTAGTAGAGTGGGAGTGCTATCCTTTGCATATGCCGCCACCTCCCAAGGGGGCGTGAATTTTCGCT
GCTTGTCCTTTTCCTGCTGGTTGCTCCCATTCTTAGGTGAATTTAAGGAGGCCAGGCTAAAGCCGTCGCA
TGTCTGATTGCTCACCAGGTAAATGTCGCTAATGTTTTCCAACGCGAGAAGGTGTTGAGCGCGGAGCTGA
GTGACGTGACAACATGGGTATGCCCAATTGCCCCATGTTGGGAGGACGAAAATGGTGACAAGACAGATGG
CCAGAAATACACCAACAGCACGCATGATGTCTACTGGGGATTTATTCTTTAGTGCGGGGGAATACACGGC
TTTTAATACGATTGAGGGCGTCTCCTAACAAGTTACATCACTCCTGCCCTTCCTCACCCTCATCTCCATC
ACCTCCTTCATCTCCGTCATCTCCGTCATCACCCTCCGCGGCAGCCCCTTCCACCATAGGTGGAAACCAG
GGAGGCAAATCTACTCCATCGTCAAAGCTGCACACAGTCACCCTGATATTGCAGGTAGGAGCGGGCTTTG
TCATAACAAGGTCCTTAATCGCATCCTTCAAAACCTCAGCAAATATATGAGTTTGTAAAAAGACCATGAA
ATAACAGACAATGGACTCCCTTAGCGGGCCAGGTTGTGGGCCGGGTCCAGGGGCCATTCCAAAGGGGAGA
CGACTCAATGGTGTAAGACGACATTGTGGAATAGCAAGGGCAGTTCCTCGCCTTAGGTTGTAAAGGGAGG
TCTTACTACCTCCATATACGAACACACCGGCGACCCAAGTTCCTTCGTCGGTAGTCCTTTCTACGTGACT
CCTAGCCAGGAGAGCTCTTAAACCTTCTGCAATGTTCTCAAATTTCGGGTTGGAACCTCCTTGACCACGA
TGCTTTCCAAACCACCCTCCTTTTTTGCGCCTGCCTCCATCACCCTGACCCCGGGGTCCAGTGCTTGGGC
CTTCTCCTGGGTCATCTGCGGGGCCCTGCTCTATCGCTCCCGGGGGCACGTCAGGCTCACCATCTGGGCC
ACCTTCTTGGTGGTATTCAAAATAATCGGCTTCCCCTACAGGGTGGAAAAATGGCCTTCTACCTGGAGGG
GGCCTGCGCGGTGGAGACCCGGATGATGATGACTGACTACTGGGACTCCTGGGCCTCTTTTCTCCACGTC
CACGACCTCTCCCCCTGGCTCTTTCACGACTTCCCCCCCTGGCTCTTTCACGTCCTCTACCCCGGCGGCC
TCCACTACCTCCTCGACCCCGGCCTCCACTACCTCCTCGACCCCGGCCTCCACTGCCTCCTCGACCCCGG
CCTCCACCTCCTGCTCCTGCCCCTCCTGCTCCTGCCCCTCCTCCTGCTCCTGCCCCTCCTGCCCCTCCTG
CTCCTGCCCCTCCTGCCCCTCCTGCTCCTGCCCCTCCTGCCCCTCCTGCTCCTGCCCCTCCTGCCCCTCC
TCCTGCTCCTGCCCCTCCTGCCCCTCCTCCTGCTCCTGCCCCTCCTGCCCCTCCTGCTCCTGCCCCTCCT
GCCCCTCCTGCTCCTGCCCCTCCTGCCCCTCCTGCTCCTGCCCCTCCTGCTCCTGCCCCTCCTGCTCCTG
CCCCTCCTGCTCCTGCCCCTCCTGCCCCTCCTGCCCCTCCTCCTGCTCCTGCCCCTCCTGCTCCTGCCCC
TCCTGCCCCTCCTGCCCCTCCTGCTCCTGCCCCTCCTCCTGCTCCTGCCCCTCCTGCCCCTCCTGCCCCT
CCTCCTGCTCCTGCCCCTCCTGCCCCTCCTCCTGCTCCTGCCCCTCCTCCTGCTCCTGCCCCTCCTGCCC
CTCCTGCCCCTCCTCCTGCTCCTGCCCCTCCTGCCCCTCCTCCTGCTCCTGCCCCTCCTCCTGCTCCTGC
CCCTCCTGCCCCTCCTGCCCCTCCTCCTGCTCCTGCCCCTCCTCCTGCTCCTGCCCCTCCTGCCCCTCCT
GCCCCTCCTGCCCCTCCTCCTGCTCCTGCCCCTCCTCCTGCTCCTGCCCCTCCTGCTCCTGCCCCTCCCG
CTCCTGCTCCTGCTCCTGTTCCACCGTGGGTCCCTTTGCAGCCAATGCAACTTGGACGTTTTTGGGGTCT
CCGGACACCATCTCTATGTCTTGGCCCTGATCCTGAGCCGCCCGGGGCTCCTGGTCTTCCGCCTCCTCGT
CCTCGTCCTCTTCCCCGTCCTCGTCCATGGTTATCACCCCCTCTTCTTTGAGGTCCACTGCCGCCGGAGC
CTTCTGGTCCAGATGTGTCTCCCTTCTCTCCTAGGCCATTTCCAGGTCCTGTACCTGGCCCCTCGTCAGA
CATGATTCACACTAAAAGAGATCAATAGACATCTTTATTAGACGACGCTCAGTGAATACAGGGAGTGCAG
ACTCCTGCCCCCTCCAACAGCCCCCCCACCCTCATCCCCTTCATGGTCGCTGTCAGACAGATCCAGGTCT
GAAAATTCCCCATCCTCCGAACCATCCTCGTCCTCATCACCAATTACTCGCAGCCCGGAAAACTCCCGCT
GAACATCCTCAAGATTTGCGTCCTGAGCCTCAAGCCAGGCCTCAAATTCCTCGTCCCCCTTTTTGCTGGA
CGGTAGGGATGGGGATTCTCGGGACCCCTCCTCTTCCTCTTCAAGGTCACCAGACAGAGATGCTACTGGG
GCAACGGAAGAAAAGCTGGGTGCGGCCTGTGAGGATCAGCTTATCGATGATAAGCTGTCAAACATGAGAA
TTCTTGAAGACGAAAGGGCCTCGTGATACGCCTATTTTTATAGGTTAATGTCATGATAATAATGGTTTCT
TAGACGTCAGGTGGCACTTTTCGGGGAAATGTGCGCGGAACCCCTATTTGTTTATTTTTCTAAATACATT
CAAATATGTATCCGCTCATGAGACAATAACCCTGATAAATGCTTCAATAATATTGAAAAAGGAAGAGTAT
GAGTATTCAACATTTCCGTGTCGCCCTTATTCCCTTTTTTGCGGCATTTTGCCTTCCTGTTTTTGCTCAC
CCAGAAACGCTGGTGAAAGTAAAAGATGCTGAAGATCAGTTGGGTGCACGAGTGGGTTACATCGAACTGG
ATCTCAACAGCGGTAAGATCCTTGAGAGTTTTCGCCCCGAAGAACGTTTTCCAATGATGAGCACTTTTAA
AGTTCTGCTATGTGGCGCGGTATTATCCCGTGTTGACGCCGGGCAAGAGCAACTCGGTCGCCGCATACAC
TATTCTCAGAATGACTTGGTTGAGTACTCACCAGTCACAGAAAAGCATCTTACGGATGGCATGACAGTAA
GAGAATTATGCAGTGCTGCCATAACCATGAGTGATAACACTGCGGCCAACTTACTTCTGACAACGATCGG
AGGACCGAAGGAGCTAACCGCTTTTTTGCACAACATGGGGGATCATGTAACTCGCCTTGATCGTTGGGAA
CCGGAGCTGAATGAAGCCATACCAAACGACGAGCGTGACACCACGATGCCTGCAGCAATGGCAACAACGT
TGCGCAAACTATTAACTGGCGAACTACTTACTCTAGCTTCCCGGCAACAATTAATAGACTGGATGGAGGC
GGATAAAGTTGCAGGACCACTTCTGCGCTCGGCCCTTCCGGCTGGCTGGTTTATTGCTGATAAATCTGGA
GCCGGTGAGCGTGGGTCTCGCGGTATCATTGCAGCACTGGGGCCAGATGGTAAGCCCTCCCGTATCGTAG
TTATCTACACGACGGGGAGTCAGGCAACTATGGATGAACGAAATAGACAGATCGCTGAGATAGGTGCCTC
ACTGATTAAGCATTGGTAACTGTCAGACCAAGTTTACTCATATATACTTTAGATTGATTTAAAACTTCAT
TTTTAATTTAAAAGGATCTAGGTGAAGATCCTTTTTGATAATCTCATGACCAAAATCCCTTAACGTGAGT
TTTCGTTCCACTGAGCGTCAGACCCCGTAGAAAAGATCAAAGGATCTTCTTGAGATCCTTTTTTTCTGCG
CGTAATCTGCTGCTTGCAAACAAAAAAACCACCGCTACCAGCGGTGGTTTGTTTGCCGGATCAAGAGCTA
CCAACTCTTTTTCCGAAGGTAACTGGCTTCAGCAGAGCGCAGATACCAAATACTGTCCTTCTAGTGTAGC
CGTAGTTAGGCCACCACTTCAAGAACTCTGTAGCACCGCCTACATACCTCGCTCTGCTAATCCTGTTACC
AGTGGCTGCTGCCAGTGGCGATAAGTCGTGTCTTACCGGGTTGGACTCAAGACGATAGTTACCGGATAAG
GCGCAGCGGTCGGGCTGAACGGGGGGTTCGTGCACACAGCCCAGCTTGGAGCGAACGACCTACACCGAAC
TGAGATACCTACAGCGTGAGCTATGAGAAAGCGCCACGCTTCCCGAAGGGAGAAAGGCGGACAGGTATCC
GGTAAGCGGCAGGGTCGGAACAGGAGAGCGCACGAGGGAGCTTCCAGGGGGAAACGCCTGGTATCTTTAT
AGTCCTGTCGGGTTTCGCCACCTCTGACTTGAGCGTCGATTTTTGTGATGCTCGTCAGGGGGGCGGAGCC
TATGGAAAAACGCCAGCAACGCGGCCTTTTTACGGTTCCTGGCCTTTTGCTGGCCTTGAAGCTGTCCCTG
ATGGTCGTCATCTACCTGCCTGGACAGCATGGCCTGCAACGCGGGCATCCCGATGCCGCCGGAAGCGAGA
AGAATCATAATGGGGAAGGCCATCCAGCCTCGCGTCGAATTCGTCGACCTCGAAATTCTACCGGGTAGGG
GAGGCGCTTTTCCCAAGGCAGTCTGGAGCATGCGCTTTAGCAGCCCCGCTGGGCACTTGGCGCTACACAA
GTGGCCTCTGGCCTCGCACACATTCCACATCCACCGGTAGGCGCCAACCGGCTCCGTTCTTTGGTGGCCC
CTTCGCGCCACCTTCTACTCCTCCCCTAGTCAGGAAGTTCCCCCCCGCCCCGCAGCTCGCGTCGTGCAGG
ACGTGACAAATGGAAGTAGCACGTCTCACTAGTCTCGTGCAGATGGACAGCACCGCTGAGCAATGGAAGC
GGGTAGGCCTTTGGGGCAGCGGCCAATAGCAGCTTTGCTCCTTCGCTTTCTGGGCTCAGAGGCTGGGAAG
GGGTGGGTCCGGGGGCGGGCTCAGGGGCGGGCTCAGGGGCGGGGCGGGCGCCCGAAGGTCCTCCGGAGGC
CCGGCATTCTGCACGCTTCAAAAGCGCACGTCTGCCGCGCTGTTCTCCTCTTCCTCATCTCCGGGCCTTT
CGACCTGCATCCATCTAGATCTCGAGCAGCTGAAGCTTACCATGACCGAGTACAAGCCCACGGTGCGCCT
CGCCACCCGCGACGACGTCCCCAGGGCCGTACGCACCCTCGCCGCCGCGTTCGCCGACTACCCCGCCACG
CGCCACACCGTCGATCCGGACCGCCACATCGAGCGGGTCACCGAGCTGCAAGAACTCTTCCTCACGCGCG
TCGGGCTCGACATCGGCAAGGTGTGGGTCGCGGACGACGGCGCCGCGGTGGCGGTCTGGACCACGCCGGA
GAGCGTCGAAGCGGGGGCGGTGTTCGCCGAGATCGGCCCGCGCATGGCCGAGTTGAGCGGTTCCCGGCTG
GCCGCGCAGCAACAGATGGAAGGCCTCCTGGCGCCGCACCGGCCCAAGGAGCCCGCGTGGTTCCTGGCCA
CCGTCGGCGTCTCGCCCGACCACCAGGGCAAGGGTCTGGGCAGCGCCGTCGTGCTCCCCGGAGTGGAGGC
GGCCGAGCGCGCCGGGGTGCCCGCCTTCCTGGAGACCTCCGCGCCCCGCAACCTCCCCTTCTACGAGCGG
CTCGGCTTCACCGTCACCGCCGACGTCGAGGTGCCCGAAGGACCGCGCACCTGGTGCATGACCCGCAAGC
CCGGTGCCTGACGCCCGCCCCACGACCCGCAGCGCCCGACCGAAAGGAGCGCACGACCCCATGCATCGAT
GATATCAGATCCCCGGGATGCAGAAATTGATGATCTATTAAACAATAAAGATGTCCACTAAAATGGAAGT
TTTTCCTGTCATACTTTGTTAAGAAGGGTGAGAACAGAGTACCTACATTTTGAATGGAAGGATTGGAGCT
ACGGGGGTGGGGGTGGGGTGGGATTAGATAAATGCCTGCTCTTTACTGAAGGCTCTTTACTATTGCTTTA
TGATAATGTTTCATAGTTGGATATCATAATTTAAACAAGCAAAACCAAATTAAGGGCCAGCTCATTCCTC
CCACTCATGATCTATAGATCTATAGATCTCTCGTGGGATCATTGTTTTTCTCTTGATTCCCACTTTGTGG
TTCTAAGTACTGTGGTTTCCAAATGTGTCAGTTTCATAGCCTGAAGAACGAGATCAGCAGCCTCTGTTCC
ACATACACTTCATTCTCAGTATTGTTTTGCCAAGTTCTAATTCCATCAGAAGCTGGTCGACCAATTCTCA
TGTTTGACAGCTTATCATCGCAGATCCGGGCAACGTTGTTGCCATTGCTGCAGGCGCAGAACTGGTAGGT
ATGGAAGATCTATACATTGAATCAATATTGGCAATTAGCCATATTAGTCATTGGTTATATAGCATAAATC
AATATTGGCTATTGGCCATTGCATACGTTGTATCTATATCATAATATGTACATTTATATTGGCTCATGTC
CAATATGACCGCCAT
Features (pLannotate 1.2.2; 21 found; start..end, strand, type, name):
      4..383     +  enhancer       CMV enhancer: human cytomegalovirus immediate early enhancer
    385..584     +  promoter       CMV promoter: human cytomegalovirus (CMV) immediate early promoter
    676..1689    +  CDS            L1RE1: LORF1_HUMAN - Also known as LRE1. Experimental evidence at protein level: Swiss-Prot protein existence level 1. Nucleic acid-binding protein which is essential for retrotransposition of LINE-1 elements in the genome. Functions as a nucleic acid chaperone binding its own transcript and therefore preferentially mobilizing the transcript from which they are encoded. From Homo sapiens (Human).
   1756..5580    +  CDS            LORF2_HUMAN: Experimental evidence at protein level: Swiss-Prot protein existence level 1. Has a reverse transcriptase activity required for target- primed reverse transcription of the LINE-1 element mRNA, a crucial step in LINE-1 retrotransposition. Has also an endonuclease activity that allows the introduction of nicks in the chromosomal target DNA. Cleaves DNA in AT-rich regions between a 5' stretch of purines and a 3' stretch of pyrimidines, corresponding to sites of LINE-1 integration in the genome. From Homo sapiens (Human).
   5629..5694    +  CDS            3xFLAG: three tandem FLAG® epitope tags, followed by an enterokinase cleavage site
   5904..6038    -  polyA_signal   SV40 poly(A) signal: SV40 polyadenylation signal
   6061..6144    -  CDS            large T antigen (fragment): large T antigen from SV40 (simian virus 40)
   6147..6187    +  CDS            rop (fragment): Rop protein, which maintains plasmids at low copy number; rop
   6767..8556    -  rep_origin     oriP: Epstein-Barr virus oriP replication origin (Yates et al., 2000)
   8557..8775    -  CDS            gL (fragment): GL_EBVB9 - Experimental evidence at protein level: Swiss-Prot protein existence level 1. The heterodimer glycoprotein H-glycoprotein L is required for the fusion of viral and plasma membranes leading to virus entry into the host cell. Acts as a functional inhibitor of gH and maintains gH in an inhibited form. Upon binding to host integrins, gL dissociates from gH leading to activation of the viral fusion glycoproteins gB and gH. Fusion of EBV with B-lymphocytes requires the additional receptor- binding protein gp42, which forms a complex with gH/gL. The heterodimer gH/gL targets also host EPHA
   8858..10783   -  CDS            EBNA1: Epstein-Barr nuclear antigen 1, also known as EBNA-1 crucial for latent viral infection, and for episomal amplification of vectors containing the oriP origin (Okita et al., 2013)
  10821..11165   -  CDS            BRRF2_EBVB9 (fragment): Protein inferred from homology: Swiss-Prot protein existence level 3. From Epstein-Barr virus (strain B95-8) (HHV-4) (Human herpesvirus 4).
  11168..11191   -  promoter       tet promoter (fragment): E. coli promoter for tetracycline efflux protein gene
  11304..11408   +  promoter       AmpR promoter: bla
  11409..12269   +  CDS            AmpR: β-lactamase; bla; confers resistance to ampicillin, carbenicillin, and related antibiotics
  12440..13028   +  rep_origin     ori: high-copy-number ColE1/pMB1/pBR322/pUC origin of replication
  13074..13197   -  CDS            TcR (fragment): tetracycline efflux protein; tet; confers resistance to tetracycline
  13223..13722   +  promoter       PGK promoter: mouse phosphoglycerate kinase 1 promoter
  13762..14361   +  CDS            PuroR: puromycin N-acetyltransferase; pac from Streptomyces alboniger; confers resistance to puromycin
  14439..14891   +  polyA_signal   PGK poly(A) signal: mouse phosphoglycerate kinase 1 polyadenylation signal
  14940..14965   -  CDS            bla(M) (fragment): β-lactamase lacking the signal sequence; bla(M); allows cytosolic expression of β-lactamase
