[The description below was written by a language model from this plasmid's Addgene catalogue record and pLannotate feature annotations shown in this document.]
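Description:
pMT646 is a 15.1 kb episomal mammalian expression plasmid built on a modified pCEP4 backbone in which the original hygromycin marker has been replaced with puromycin resistance. It is propagated in E. coli through a high-copy ColE1/pUC-type origin with ampicillin selection (AmpR, β-lactamase). In human cells it is maintained extrachromosomally by the Epstein-Barr virus elements oriP and EBNA1: EBNA1 protein binds oriP to drive replication and retention of the plasmid in dividing cells. Transfected populations can be selected with puromycin through a PuroR cassette under the mouse PGK promoter and PGK polyadenylation signal. Several short annotated fragments (rop, TcR, tet promoter, SV40 large T antigen, EBV gL and BRRF2) appear to be backbone remnants rather than functional parts.

The payload, cloned between NotI and BamHI sites, is a full-length human LINE-1 coding unit based on the synthetic, codon-optimized ORFeus-Hs sequence, transcribed from the CMV immediate-early enhancer/promoter and terminated by an SV40 poly(A) signal. It retains the bicistronic L1 arrangement. ORF1 encodes the nucleic acid-binding chaperone ORF1p. It is followed by ORF2, which encodes the endonuclease and reverse transcriptase that carries out target-primed reverse transcription. A 3xFLAG epitope lies just downstream of ORF2 as a C-terminal tag on ORF2p, allowing detection and affinity capture of this protein. The depositor notes that the construct resembles the earlier pLD401 but has a simpler ORF2p tag. It is intended for expressing LINE-1 in human cells, and it was deposited with a study of ORF2p structure and function. No retrotransposition reporter cassette is annotated in the record.
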