Addgene plasmid #213026: pMT646 human L1 ORF2p-3xFlag (ORFeus-Hs, CMV promoter) in pCEP4 Puro
Purpose: Expresses full length human LINE-1 in human cells (codon optimized ORFeus-Hs), with a C-terminal 3xFlag tag on ORF2
Depositing lab: Martin S. Taylor. Depositing organization: Massachusetts General Hospital. Publication: Structures, functions and adaptations of the human LINE-1 ORF2 protein. Baldwin ET, van Eeuwen T, Hoyos D, Zalevsky A, Tchesnokov EP, Sanchez R, Miller BD, Di Stefano LH, Ruiz FX, Hancock M, Isik E, Mendez-Dorantes C, Walpole T, Nichols C, Wan P, Riento K, Halls-Kass R, Augustin M, Lammens A, Jestel A, Upla P, Xibinaku K, Congreve S, Hennink M, Rogala KB, Schneider AM, Fairman JE, Christensen SM, Desrosiers B, Bisacchi GS, Saunders OL, Hafeez N, Miao W, Kapeller R, Zaller DM, Sali A, Weichenrieder O, Burns KH, Gotte M, Rout MP, Arnold E, Greenbaum BD, Romero DL, LaCava J, Taylor MS. Nature. 2024 Feb;626(7997):194-206. doi: 10.1038/s41586-023-06947-z. Epub 2023 Dec 14. PubMed 38096902.
Backbone
  Vector backbone: pCEP4 Puro
  Backbone manufacturer: Invitrogen (modified)
  Backbone size w/o insert (bp): 9879
  Total vector size (bp): 15135
  Modifications to backbone: Hygromycin replaced with puromycin
  Vector type: Mammalian Expression
  Selectable markers: Puromycin
Growth in bacteria
  Bacterial resistance: Ampicillin, 100 μg/mL
  Growth temperature: 37°C
  Growth strain: DH5alpha
  Copy number: High Copy
Gene/Insert
  Gene/Insert name: Human LINE-1 (ORFeus-Hs codon optimized sequence) with ORF2-3xFlag
  Species: H. sapiens (human)
  Insert size (bp): 5256
  Promoter: CMV
  Tag / fusion protein: 3xFlag (ORF2p)
  Cloning method: Restriction Enzyme; 5′ cloning site NotI (not destroyed); 3′ cloning site BamHI (not destroyed)
  Sequencing primers: 5′ CMV_Forward; 3′ SV40pA-Rev
Terms and licenses: Academic/Nonprofit Terms; Industry Terms: Not Available to Industry
Depositor comments: This vector is similar to pLD401 (Taylor et al. Cell 2013) but the C-terminal tag on ORF2p is simpler. The construct is based on the synthetic L1 ORFeus-Hs sequence generated in the lab of Jef Boeke (see W. An et al., Mobile DNA 2, 2011 https://doi.org/10.1186/1759-8753-2-2)
How to cite: pMT646 human L1 ORF2p-3xFlag (ORFeus-Hs, CMV promoter) in pCEP4 Puro was a gift from Martin S. Taylor (Addgene plasmid # 213026 ; http://n2t.net/addgene:213026 ; RRID:Addgene_213026)
